Addgene plasmid #85156: pCAG-mCherry-FKBP-GEF(TIAM1)
Purpose: acute activation of Rac through rapamycin-induced translocation to membrane-localized FRB
Depositing lab: Tobias Meyer. Depositing organization: Stanford University. Publication: Engulfed cadherin fingers are polarized junctional structures between collectively migrating endothelial cells. Hayer A, Shao L, Chung M, Joubert LM, Yang HW, Tsai FC, Bisaria A, Betzig E, Meyer T. Nat Cell Biol. 2016 Dec;18(12):1311-1323. doi: 10.1038/ncb3438. Epub 2016 Nov 14. PubMed 27842057.
Backbone
  Vector backbone: pCAGEN
  Backbone manufacturer: Addgene plasmid #11160
  Backbone size w/o insert (bp): 4798
  Total vector size (bp): 6633
  Vector type: Mammalian Expression
Growth in bacteria
  Bacterial resistance: Ampicillin, 100 μg/mL
  Growth temperature: 37°C
  Growth strain: DH5alpha
  Copy number: High Copy
Gene/Insert
  Gene/Insert name: Fusion of mCherry, FKBP, and the DH-domain of human TIAM1 (amino acids 1012-1250)
  Insert size (bp): 1839
  Promoter: CAG
  Tag / fusion protein: mCherry-FKBP (N terminal on insert)
  Cloning method: Gibson Cloning
  Sequencing primers: 5′ GTTATTGTGCTGTCTCATC; 3′ ACACCAGCCACCACCTTC
Terms and licenses: Academic/Nonprofit Terms; Industry Terms: Not Available to Industry
Depositor comments: For synthetic activation of Rac through Rapamycin-induced translocation of a RacGEF domain to the plasma membrane. Requires co-expression with plasma membrane-localized FRB, e.g. Lyn11-targeted FRB, Addgene plasmid #20147
How to cite: pCAG-mCherry-FKBP-GEF(TIAM1) was a gift from Tobias Meyer (Addgene plasmid # 85156 ; http://n2t.net/addgene:85156 ; RRID:Addgene_85156)
