[The description below was written by a language model from this plasmid's Addgene catalogue record and pLannotate feature annotations shown in this document.]
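Description:
pCAG-mCherry-FKBP-GEF(TIAM1) is a 6.6 kb mammalian expression plasmid built on the pCAGEN backbone. It is propagated in E. coli through a high-copy ColE1/pUC-type origin and selected with ampicillin via the β-lactamase gene and its native promoter. Expression in mammalian cells is driven by the composite CAG promoter, annotated here as the CMV immediate-early enhancer, the chicken β-actin promoter and a chimeric β-actin/β-globin intron. The transcript is terminated by the rabbit β-globin polyadenylation signal. The short HBB fragments flagged on either side of the insert are most likely remnants of the β-globin sequences in this cassette rather than intended coding elements. The backbone also carries an SV40 origin of replication, an SV40 poly(A) signal and residual lac promoter/operator sequences.

The insert, assembled by Gibson cloning, encodes a single fusion protein. From the N terminus it comprises the red fluorescent protein mCherry, FKBP, and the DH (catalytic guanine nucleotide exchange) domain of human TIAM1, residues 1012–1250. The automated annotation labels the FKBP segment as the F36V variant DmrB, but the catalogue entry describes it simply as FKBP used with rapamycin, so this label may only reflect sequence similarity. The construct is one half of a chemically induced dimerisation system. When it is co-expressed with a plasma-membrane-anchored FRB, such as a Lyn11-targeted version, rapamycin bridges FKBP and FRB and rapidly recruits the GEF domain to the membrane. There it acutely activates Rac, and mCherry allows the translocation to be followed by imaging. The associated work concerned junctional structures in collectively migrating endothelial cells.
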