Features (pLannotate 1.2.2; 20 found; start..end, strand, type, name):
      4..383     +  enhancer       CMV enhancer: human cytomegalovirus immediate early enhancer
    386..661     +  promoter       chicken β-actin promoter: No description available
    662..1670    +  intron         chimeric intron: chimera between introns from chicken β-actin and rabbit β-globin
   1668..1724    +  CDS            HBB (fragment): HBB_LEPEU - Experimental evidence at protein level: Swiss-Prot protein existence level 1. Involved in oxygen transport from the lung to the various peripheral tissues. From Lepus europaeus (European hare).
   1725..2432    +  CDS            mCherry: mCherry is a basic (constitutively fluorescent) red fluorescent protein published in 2004, derived from Discosoma sp.. It is reported to be a very rapidly-maturing monomer with low acid sensitivity.
   2445..2765    +  CDS            DmrB: F36V mutant of FK506-binding protein FKBP12 binds synthetic ligands that do not bind wild-type FKBP
   2844..3560    +  CDS            TIAM1 (fragment): TIAM1_HUMAN - Experimental evidence at protein level: Swiss-Prot protein existence level 1. Guanyl-nucleotide exchange factor that activates RHO-like proteins and connects extracellular signals to cytoskeletal activities. Activates RAC1, CDC42, and to a lesser extent RHOA and their downstream signaling to regulate processes like cell adhesion and cell migration. From Homo sapiens (Human).
   3580..3651    +  CDS            HBB (fragment): HBB_PONPY - Experimental evidence at transcript level: Swiss-Prot protein existence level 2. Involved in oxygen transport from the lung to the various peripheral tissues. From Pongo pygmaeus (Bornean orangutan).
   3722..3777    +  polyA_signal   β-globin poly(A) signal: rabbit β-globin polyadenylation signal (Gil and Proudfoot, 1987)
   4160..4176    -  protein_bind   lac operator: The lac repressor binds to the lac operator to inhibit transcription in E. coli. This inhibition can be relieved by adding lactose or isopropyl-β-D-thiogalactopyranoside (IPTG). lac repressor encoded by lacI
   4184..4214    -  promoter       lac promoter: promoter for the E. coli lac operon
   4229..4250    -  protein_bind   CAP binding site: CAP binding activates transcription in the presence of cAMP. E. coli catabolite activator protein
   4263..4302    -  CDS            lacI (fragment): lac repressor; lacI; The lac repressor binds to the lac operator to inhibit transcription in E. coli. This inhibition can be relieved by adding lactose or isopropyl-β-D-thiogalactopyranoside (IPTG).
   4309..4331    +  promoter       SV40 promoter (fragment): SV40 enhancer and early promoter
   4355..4490    +  rep_origin     SV40 ori: SV40 origin of replication
   4510..4644    +  polyA_signal   SV40 poly(A) signal: SV40 polyadenylation signal
   4646..4700    -  CDS            lacI (fragment): lac repressor; lacI; The lac repressor binds to the lac operator to inhibit transcription in E. coli. This inhibition can be relieved by adding lactose or isopropyl-β-D-thiogalactopyranoside (IPTG).
   4883..5471    -  rep_origin     ori: high-copy-number ColE1/pMB1/pBR322/pUC origin of replication
   5642..6502    -  CDS            AmpR: β-lactamase; bla; confers resistance to ampicillin, carbenicillin, and related antibiotics
   6503..6607    -  promoter       AmpR promoter: bla
>Addgene plasmid #85156 | pCAG-mCherry-FKBP-GEF(TIAM1) | depositor full sequence | sequence record 166559 | pCAG-mCherry-FKBP-GEF(TIAM1) sequence 6633 bps
GTCGACATTGATTATTGACTAGTTATTAATAGTAATCAATTACGGGGTCATTAGTTCATAGCCCATATAT
GGAGTTCCGCGTTACATAACTTACGGTAAATGGCCCGCCTGGCTGACCGCCCAACGACCCCCGCCCATTG
ACGTCAATAATGACGTATGTTCCCATAGTAACGCCAATAGGGACTTTCCATTGACGTCAATGGGTGGACT
ATTTACGGTAAACTGCCCACTTGGCAGTACATCAAGTGTATCATATGCCAAGTACGCCCCCTATTGACGT
CAATGACGGTAAATGGCCCGCCTGGCATTATGCCCAGTACATGACCTTATGGGACTTTCCTACTTGGCAG
TACATCTACGTATTAGTCATCGCTATTACCATGGGTCGAGGTGAGCCCCACGTTCTGCTTCACTCTCCCC
ATCTCCCCCCCCTCCCCACCCCCAATTTTGTATTTATTTATTTTTTAATTATTTTGTGCAGCGATGGGGG
CGGGGGGGGGGGGGGCGCGCGCCAGGCGGGGCGGGGCGGGGCGAGGGGCGGGGCGGGGCGAGGCGGAGAG
GTGCGGCGGCAGCCAATCAGAGCGGCGCGCTCCGAAAGTTTCCTTTTATGGCGAGGCGGCGGCGGCGGCG
GCCCTATAAAAAGCGAAGCGCGCGGCGGGCGGGAGTCGCTGCGTTGCCTTCGCCCCGTGCCCCGCTCCGC
GCCGCCTCGCGCCGCCCGCCCCGGCTCTGACTGACCGCGTTACTCCCACAGGTGAGCGGGCGGGACGGCC
CTTCTCCTCCGGGCTGTAATTAGCGCTTGGTTTAATGACGGCTCGTTTCTTTTCTGTGGCTGCGTGAAAG
CCTTAAAGGGCTCCGGGAGGGCCCTTTGTGCGGGGGGGAGCGGCTCGGGGGGTGCGTGCGTGTGTGTGTG
CGTGGGGAGCGCCGCGTGCGGCCCGCGCTGCCCGGCGGCTGTGAGCGCTGCGGGCGCGGCGCGGGGCTTT
GTGCGCTCCGCGTGTGCGCGAGGGGAGCGCGGCCGGGGGCGGTGCCCCGCGGTGCGGGGGGGCTGCGAGG
GGAACAAAGGCTGCGTGCGGGGTGTGTGCGTGGGGGGGTGAGCAGGGGGTGTGGGCGCGGCGGTCGGGCT
GTAACCCCCCCCTGCACCCCCCTCCCCGAGTTGCTGAGCACGGCCCGGCTTCGGGTGCGGGGCTCCGTGC
GGGGCGTGGCGCGGGGCTCGCCGTGCCGGGCGGGGGGTGGCGGCAGGTGGGGGTGCCGGGCGGGGCGGGG
CCGCCTCGGGCCGGGGAGGGCTCGGGGGAGGGGCGCGGCGGCCCCGGAGCGCCGGCGGCTGTCGAGGCGC
GGCGAGCCGCAGCCATTGCCTTTTATGGTAATCGTGCGAGAGGGCGCAGGGACTTCCTTTGTCCCAAATC
TGGCGGAGCCGAAATCTGGGAGGCGCCGCCGCACCCCCTCTAGCGGGCGCGGGCGAAGCGGTGCGGCGCC
GGCAGGAAGGAAATGGGCGGGGAGGGCCTTCGTGCGTCGCCGCGCCGCCGTCCCCTTCTCCATCTCCAGC
CTCGGGGCTGCCGCAGGGGGACGGCTGCCTTCGGGGGGGACGGGGCAGGGCGGGGTTCGGCTTCTGGCGT
GTGACCGGCGGCTCTAGAGCCTCTGCTAACCATGTTCATGCCTTCTTCTTTTTCCTACAGCTCCTGGGCA
ACGTGCTGGTTATTGTGCTGTCTCATCATTTTGGCAAAGAATTCATGGTGAGCAAGGGCGAGGAGGATAA
CATGGCCATCATCAAGGAGTTCATGCGCTTCAAGGTGCACATGGAGGGCTCCGTGAACGGCCACGAGTTC
GAGATCGAGGGCGAGGGCGAGGGCCGCCCCTACGAGGGCACCCAGACCGCCAAGCTGAAGGTGACCAAGG
GTGGCCCCCTGCCCTTCGCCTGGGACATCCTGTCCCCTCAGTTCATGTACGGCTCCAAGGCCTACGTGAA
GCACCCCGCCGACATCCCCGACTACTTGAAGCTGTCCTTCCCCGAGGGCTTCAAGTGGGAGCGCGTGATG
AACTTCGAGGACGGCGGCGTGGTGACCGTGACCCAGGACTCCTCCCTGCAGGACGGCGAGTTCATCTACA
AGGTGAAGCTGCGCGGCACCAACTTCCCCTCCGACGGCCCCGTAATGCAGAAGAAGACCATGGGCTGGGA
GGCCTCCTCCGAGCGGATGTACCCCGAGGACGGCGCCCTGAAGGGCGAGATCAAGCAGAGGCTGAAGCTG
AAGGACGGCGGCCACTACGACGCTGAGGTCAAGACCACCTACAAGGCCAAGAAGCCCGTGCAGCTGCCCG
GCGCCTACAACGTCAACATCAAGTTGGACATCACCTCCCACAACGAGGACTACACCATCGTGGAACAGTA
CGAACGCGCCGAGGGCCGCCACTCCACCGGCGGCATGGACGAGCTGTACAAGAGTGCTGGTGGTGGAGTG
CAGGTGGAAACCATCTCCCCAGGAGACGGGCGCACCTTCCCCAAGCGCGGCCAGACCTGCGTGGTGCACT
ACACCGGGATGCTTGAAGATGGAAAGAAATTTGATTCCTCCCGGGACAGAAACAAGCCCTTTAAGTTTAT
GCTAGGCAAGCAGGAGGTGATCCGAGGCTGGGAAGAAGGGGTTGCCCAGATGAGTGTGGGTCAGAGAGCC
AAACTGACTATATCTCCAGATTATGCCTATGGTGCCACTGGGCACCCAGGCATCATCCCACCACATGCCA
CTCTCGTCTTCGATGTGGAGCTTCTAAAACTGGAAAGTGCTGGTGGTAGTGCTGGTGGTAGTGCTGGTGG
TAGTGCTGGTGGTAGTGCTGGTGGTCCTCGAGGTGCGGCCGCCATGAACCCCTCTGACCAGAGCCCATCT
CCTCAGGACTCCACGGGGCCTCAGCTGGCGACCATGAGACAACTCTCGGATGCAGATAAGCTGCGCAAGG
TGATCTGCGAGCTCCTGGAGACGGAGCGCACCTACGTGAAGGATTTAAACTGTCTTATGGAGAGATACCT
AAAGCCTCTTCAAAAAGAAACTTTTCTCACCCAGGATGAGCTTGACGTGCTTTTTGGAAATTTAACGGAA
ATGGTAGAGTTTCAAGTAGAATTCCTTAAAACTCTAGAAGATGGAGTGAGACTGGTACCTGATTTGGAAA
AGCTTGAGAAGGTTGATCAATTTAAGAAAGTGCTGTTCTCTCTGGGGGGATCATTCCTGTATTATGCTGA
CCGCTTCAAGCTCTACAGTGCCTTCTGCGCCAGCCACACAAAAGTTCCCAAGGTCCTGGTGAAAGCCAAG
ACAGACACGGCTTTCAAGGCATTCTTGGATGCCCAGAACCCGAAGCAGCAGCACTCATCCACGCTGGAGT
CGTACCTCATCAAGCCCATCCAGAGGATCCTCAAGTACCCACTTCTGCTCAGGGAGCTGTTCGCCCTGAC
CGATGCGGAGAGCGAGGAGCACTACCACCTGGACGTGGCCATCAAGACCATGAACAAGGTTGCCAGTCAC
ATCAATGAGATGCAGAAAATCCATGAAGAGTTTGGGGCTGTGTTTGACCAGCTGATTGCTTGACCTCGAG
GGCGGCCGCACTCCTCAGGTGCAGGCTGCCTATCAGAAGGTGGTGGCTGGTGTGGCCAATGCCCTGGCTC
ACAAATACCACTGAGATCTTTTTCCCTCTGCCAAAAATTATGGGGACATCATGAAGCCCCTTGAGCATCT
GACTTCTGGCTAATAAAGGAAATTTATTTTCATTGCAATAGTGTGTTGGAATTTTTTGTGTCTCTCACTC
GGAAGGACATATGGGAGGGCAAATCATTTAAAACATCAGAATGAGTATTTGGTTTAGAGTTTGGCAACAT
ATGCCATATGCTGGCTGCCATGAACAAAGGTGGCTATAAAGAGGTCATCAGTATATGAAACAGCCCCCTG
CTGTCCATTCCTTATTCCATAGAAAAGCCTTGACTTGAGGTTAGATTTTTTTTATATTTTGTTTTGTGTT
ATTTTTTTCTTTAACATCCCTAAAATTTTCCTTACATGTTTTACTAGCCAGATTTTTCCTCCTCTCCTGA
CTACTCCCAGTCATAGCTGTCCCTCTTCTCTTATGAAGATCCCTCGACCTGCAGCCCAAGCTTGGCGTAA
TCATGGTCATAGCTGTTTCCTGTGTGAAATTGTTATCCGCTCACAATTCCACACAACATACGAGCCGGAA
GCATAAAGTGTAAAGCCTGGGGTGCCTAATGAGTGAGCTAACTCACATTAATTGCGTTGCGCTCACTGCC
CGCTTTCCAGTCGGGAAACCTGTCGTGCCAGCGGATCCGCATCTCAATTAGTCAGCAACCATAGTCCCGC
CCCTAACTCCGCCCATCCCGCCCCTAACTCCGCCCAGTTCCGCCCATTCTCCGCCCCATGGCTGACTAAT
TTTTTTTATTTATGCAGAGGCCGAGGCCGCCTCGGCCTCTGAGCTATTCCAGAAGTAGTGAGGAGGCTTT
TTTGGAGGCCTAGGCTTTTGCAAAAAGCTAACTTGTTTATTGCAGCTTATAATGGTTACAAATAAAGCAA
TAGCATCACAAATTTCACAAATAAAGCATTTTTTTCACTGCATTCTAGTTGTGGTTTGTCCAAACTCATC
AATGTATCTTATCATGTCTGGATCCGCTGCATTAATGAATCGGCCAACGCGCGGGGAGAGGCGGTTTGCG
TATTGGGCGCTCTTCCGCTTCCTCGCTCACTGACTCGCTGCGCTCGGTCGTTCGGCTGCGGCGAGCGGTA
TCAGCTCACTCAAAGGCGGTAATACGGTTATCCACAGAATCAGGGGATAACGCAGGAAAGAACATGTGAG
CAAAAGGCCAGCAAAAGGCCAGGAACCGTAAAAAGGCCGCGTTGCTGGCGTTTTTCCATAGGCTCCGCCC
CCCTGACGAGCATCACAAAAATCGACGCTCAAGTCAGAGGTGGCGAAACCCGACAGGACTATAAAGATAC
CAGGCGTTTCCCCCTGGAAGCTCCCTCGTGCGCTCTCCTGTTCCGACCCTGCCGCTTACCGGATACCTGT
CCGCCTTTCTCCCTTCGGGAAGCGTGGCGCTTTCTCAATGCTCACGCTGTAGGTATCTCAGTTCGGTGTA
GGTCGTTCGCTCCAAGCTGGGCTGTGTGCACGAACCCCCCGTTCAGCCCGACCGCTGCGCCTTATCCGGT
AACTATCGTCTTGAGTCCAACCCGGTAAGACACGACTTATCGCCACTGGCAGCAGCCACTGGTAACAGGA
TTAGCAGAGCGAGGTATGTAGGCGGTGCTACAGAGTTCTTGAAGTGGTGGCCTAACTACGGCTACACTAG
AAGGACAGTATTTGGTATCTGCGCTCTGCTGAAGCCAGTTACCTTCGGAAAAAGAGTTGGTAGCTCTTGA
TCCGGCAAACAAACCACCGCTGGTAGCGGTGGTTTTTTTGTTTGCAAGCAGCAGATTACGCGCAGAAAAA
AAGGATCTCAAGAAGATCCTTTGATCTTTTCTACGGGGTCTGACGCTCAGTGGAACGAAAACTCACGTTA
AGGGATTTTGGTCATGAGATTATCAAAAAGGATCTTCACCTAGATCCTTTTAAATTAAAAATGAAGTTTT
AAATCAATCTAAAGTATATATGAGTAAACTTGGTCTGACAGTTACCAATGCTTAATCAGTGAGGCACCTA
TCTCAGCGATCTGTCTATTTCGTTCATCCATAGTTGCCTGACTCCCCGTCGTGTAGATAACTACGATACG
GGAGGGCTTACCATCTGGCCCCAGTGCTGCAATGATACCGCGAGACCCACGCTCACCGGCTCCAGATTTA
TCAGCAATAAACCAGCCAGCCGGAAGGGCCGAGCGCAGAAGTGGTCCTGCAACTTTATCCGCCTCCATCC
AGTCTATTAATTGTTGCCGGGAAGCTAGAGTAAGTAGTTCGCCAGTTAATAGTTTGCGCAACGTTGTTGC
CATTGCTACAGGCATCGTGGTGTCACGCTCGTCGTTTGGTATGGCTTCATTCAGCTCCGGTTCCCAACGA
TCAAGGCGAGTTACATGATCCCCCATGTTGTGCAAAAAAGCGGTTAGCTCCTTCGGTCCTCCGATCGTTG
TCAGAAGTAAGTTGGCCGCAGTGTTATCACTCATGGTTATGGCAGCACTGCATAATTCTCTTACTGTCAT
GCCATCCGTAAGATGCTTTTCTGTGACTGGTGAGTACTCAACCAAGTCATTCTGAGAATAGTGTATGCGG
CGACCGAGTTGCTCTTGCCCGGCGTCAATACGGGATAATACCGCGCCACATAGCAGAACTTTAAAAGTGC
TCATCATTGGAAAACGTTCTTCGGGGCGAAAACTCTCAAGGATCTTACCGCTGTTGAGATCCAGTTCGAT
GTAACCCACTCGTGCACCCAACTGATCTTCAGCATCTTTTACTTTCACCAGCGTTTCTGGGTGAGCAAAA
ACAGGAAGGCAAAATGCCGCAAAAAAGGGAATAAGGGCGACACGGAAATGTTGAATACTCATACTCTTCC
TTTTTCAATATTATTGAAGCATTTATCAGGGTTATTGTCTCATGAGCGGATACATATTTGAATGTATTTA
GAAAAATAAACAAATAGGGGTTCCGCGCACATTTCCCCGAAAAGTGCCACCTG
