>Addgene plasmid #85156 | pCAG-mCherry-FKBP-GEF(TIAM1) | addgene partial sequence | sequence record 172553 | Addgene Partial NGS Result
GCTCGGGGGAGGGGCGCGGCGGCCCCCGGAGCGCCGGCGGCTGTCGAGGCGCGGCGAGCCGCAGCCATTG
CCTTTTATGGTAATCGTGCGAGAGGGCGCAGGGACTTCCTTTGTCCCAAATCTGTGCGGAGCCGAAATCT
GGGAGGCGCCGCCGCACCCCCTCTAGCGGGCGCGGGGCGAAGCGGTGCGGCGCCGGCAGGAAGGAAATGG
GCGGGGAGGGCCTTCGTGCGTCGCCGCGCCGCCGTCCCCTTCTCCCTCTCCAGCCTCGGGGCTGTCCGCG
GGGGGACGGCTGCCTTCGGGGGGGACGGGGCAGGGCGGGGTTCGGCTTCTGGCGTGTGACCGGCGGCTCT
AGAGCCTCTGCTAACCATGTTCATGCCTTCTTCTTTTTCCTACAGCTCCTGGGCAACGTGCTGGTTATTG
TGCTGTCTCATCATTTTGGCAAAGAATTCACCGGTATGGTGAGCAAGGGCGAGGAGGATAACATGGCCAT
CATCAAGGAGTTCATGCGCTTCAAGGTGCACATGGAGGGCTCCGTGAACGGCCACGAGTTCGAGATCGAG
GGCGAGGGCGAGGGCCGCCCCTACGAGGGCACCCAGACCGCCAAGCTGAAGGTGACCAAGGGTGGCCCCC
TGCCCTTCGCCTGGGACATCCTGTCCCCTCAGTTCATGTACGGCTCCAAGGCCTACGTGAAGCACCCCGC
CGACATCCCCGACTACTTGAAGCTGTCCTTCCCCGAGGGCTTCAAGTGGGAGCGCGTGATGAACTTCGAG
GACGGCGGCGTGGTGACCGTGACCCAGGACTCCTCCCTGCAGGACGGCGAGTTCATCTACAAGGTGAAGC
TGCGCGGCACCAACTTCCCCTCCGACGGCCCCGTAATGCAGAAGAAGACCATGGGCTGGGAGGCCTCCTC
CGAGCGGATGTACCCCGAGGACGGCGCCCTGAAGGGCGAGATCAAGCAGAGGCTGAAGCTGAAGGACGGC
GGCCACTACGACGCTGAGGTCAAGACCACCTACAAGGCCAAGAAGCCCGTGCAGCTGCCCGGCGCCTACA
ACGTCAACATCAAGTTGGACATCACCTCCCACAACGAGGACTACACCATCGTGGAACAGTACGAACGCGC
CGAGGGCCGCCACTCCACCGGCGGCATGGACGAGCTGTACAAGAGTGCTGGTGGTGGAGTGCAGGTGGAA
ACCATCTCCCCAGGAGACGGGCGCACCTTCCCCAAGCGCGGCCAGACCTGCGTGGTGCACTACACCGGGA
TGCTTGAAGATGGAAAGAAATTTGATTCCTCCCGGGACAGAAACAAGCCCTTTAAGTTTATGCTAGGCAA
GCAGGAGGTGATCCGAGGCTGGGAAGAAGGGGTTGCCCAGATGAGTGTGGGTCAGAGAGCCAAACTGACT
ATATCTCCAGATTATGCCTATGGTGCCACTGGGCACCCAGGCATCATCCCACCACATGCCACTCTCGTCT
TCGATGTGGAGCTTCTAAAACTGGAAAGTGCTGGTGGTAGTGCTGGTGGTAGTGCTGGTGGTAGTGCTGG
TGGTAGTGCTGGTGGTCCTCGAGGTGCGGCCGCCATGAACCCCTCTGACCAGAGCCCATCTCCTCAGGAC
TCCACGGGGCCTCAGCTGGCGACCATGAGACAACTCTCGGATGCAGATAAGCTGCGCAAGGTGATCTGCG
AGCTCCTGGAGACGGAGCGCACCTACGTGAAGGATTTAAACTGTCTTATGGAGAGATACCTAAAGCCTCT
TCAAAAAGAAACTTTTCTCACCCAGGATGAGCTTGACGTGCTTTTTGGAAATTTAACGGAAATGGTAGAG
TTTCAAGTAGAATTCCTTAAAACTCTAGAAGATGGAGTGAGACTGGTACCTGATTTGGAAAAGCTTGAGA
AGGTTGATCAATTTAAGAAAGTGCTGTTCTCTCTGGGGGGATCATTCCTGTATTATGCTGACCGCTTCAA
GCTCTACAGTGCCTTCTGCGCCAGCCACACAAAAGTTCCCAAGGTCCTGGTGAAAGCCAAGACAGACACG
GCTTTCAAGGCATTCTTGGATGCCCAGAACCCGAAGCAGCAGCACTCATCCACGCTGGAGTCGTACCTCA
TCAAGCCCATCCAGAGGATCCTCAAGTACCCACTTCTGCTCAGGGAGCTGTTCGCCCTGACCGATGCGGA
GAGCGAGGAGCACTACCACCTGGACGTGGCCATCAAGACCATGAACAAGGTTGCCAGTCACATCAATGAG
ATGCAGAAAATCCATGAAGAGTTTGGGGCTGTGTTTGACCAGCTGATTGCTTGACCTCGAGGGCGGCCGC
ACTCCTCAGGTGCAGGCTGCCTATCAGAAGGTGGTGGCTGGTGTGGCCAATGCCCTGGCTCACAAATACC
ACTGAGATCTTTTTCCCTCTGCCAAAAATTATGGGGACATCATGAAGCCCCTTGAGCATCTGACTTCTGG
CTAATAAAGGAAATTTATTTTCATTGCAATAGTGTGTTGGAATTTTTTGTGTCTCTCACTCGGAAGGACA
TATGGGAGGGCAAATCATTTAAAACATCAGAATGAGTATTTGGTTTAGAGTTTGGCAACATATGCCCATA
TGCTGGCTGCCATGAACAAAGGTTGGCTATAAAGAGGTCATCAGTATATGAAACAGCCCCCTGCTGTCCA
TTCCTTATTCCATAGAAAAGCCTTGACTTGAGGTTAGATTTTTTTTATATTTTGTTTTGTGTTATTTTTT
TCTTTAACATCCCTAAAATTTTCCTTACATGTTTTACTAGCCAGATTTTTCCTCCTCTCCTGACTACTCC
CAGTCATAGCTGTCCCTCTTCTCTTATGGAGATCCCTCGACCTGCAGCCCAAGCTTGGCGTAATCATGGT
CATAGCTGTTTCCTGTGTGAAATTGTTATCCGCTCACAATTCCACACAACATACGAGCCGGAAGCATAAA
GTGTAAAGCCTGGGGTGCCTAATGAGTGAGCTAACTCACATTAATTGCGTTGCGCTCACTGCCCGCTTTC
CAGTCGGGAAACCTGTCGTGCCAGCGGATCCGCATCTCAATTAGTCAGCAACCATAGTCCCGCCCCTAAC
TCCGCCCATCCCGCCCCTAACTCCGCCCAGTTCCGCCCATTCTCCGCCCCATGGCTGACTAATTTTTTTT
ATTTATGCAGAGGCCGAGGCCGCCTCGGCCTCTGAGCTATTCCAGAAGTAGTGAGGAGGCTTTTTTGGAG
GCCTAGGCTTTTGCAAAAAGCTAACTTGTTTATTGCAGCTTATAATGGTTACAAATAAAGCAATAGCATC
ACAAATTTCACAAATAAAGCATTTTTTTCACTGCATTCTAGTTGTGGTTTGTCCAAACTCATCAATGTAT
CTTATCATGTCTGGATCCGCTGCATTAATGAATCGGCCAACGCGCGGGGAGAGGCGGTTTGCGTATTGGG
CGCTCTTCCGCTTCCTCGCTCACTGACTCGCTGCGCTCGGTCGTTCGGCTGCGGCGAGCGGTATCAGCTC
ACTCAAAGGCGGTAATACGGTTATCCACAGAATCAGGGGATAACGCAGGAAAGAACATGTGAGCAAAAGG
CCAGCAAAAGGCCAGGAACCGTAAAAAGGCCGCGTTGCTGGCGTTTTTCCATAGGCTCCGCCCCCCTGAC
GAGCATCACAAAAATCGACGCTCAAGTCAGAGGTGGCGAAACCCGACAGGACTATAAAGATACCAGGCGT
TTCCCCCTGGAAGCTCCCTCGTGCGCTCTCCTGTTCCGACCCTGCCGCTTACCGGATACCTGTCCGCCTT
TCTCCCTTCGGGAAGCGTGGCGCTTTCTCATAGCTCACGCTGTAGGTATCTCAGTTCGGTGTAGGTCGTT
CGCTCCAAGCTGGGCTGTGTGCACGAACCCCCCGTTCAGCCCGACCGCTGCGCCTTATCCGGTAACTATC
GTCTTGAGTCCAACCCGGTAAGACACGACTTATCGCCACTGGCAGCAGCCACTGGTAACAGGATTAGCAG
AGCGAGGTATGTAGGCGGTGCTACAGAGTTCTTGAAGTGGTGGCCTAACTACGGCTACACTAGAAGAACA
GTATTTGGTATCTGCGCTCTGCTGAAGCCAGTTACCTTCGGAAAAAGAGTTGGTAGCTCTTGATCCGGCA
AACAAACCACCGCTGGTAGCGGTGGTTTTTTTGTTTGCAAGCAGCAGATTACGCGCAGAAAAAAAGGATC
TCAAGAAGATCCTTTGATCTTTTCTACGGGGTCTGACGCTCAGTGGAACGAAAACTCACGTTAAGGGATT
TTGGTCATGAGATTATCAAAAAGGATCTTCACCTAGATCCTTTTAAATTAAAAATGAAGTTTTAAATCAA
TCTAAAGTATATATGAGTAAACTTGGTCTGACAGTTACCAATGCTTAATCAGTGAGGCACCTATCTCAGC
GATCTGTCTATTTCGTTCATCCATAGTTGCCTGACTCCCCGTCGTGTAGATAACTACGATACGGGAGGGC
TTACCATCTGGCCCCAGTGCTGCAATGATACCGCGAGACCCACGCTCACCGGCTCCAGATTTATCAGCAA
TAAACCAGCCAGCCGGAAGGGCCGAGCGCAGAAGTGGTCCTGCAACTTTATCCGCCTCCATCCAGTCTAT
TAATTGTTGCCGGGAAGCTAGAGTAAGTAGTTCGCCAGTTAATAGTTTGCGCAACGTTGTTGCCATTGCT
ACAGGCATCGTGGTGTCACGCTCGTCGTTTGGTATGGCTTCATTCAGCTCCGGTTCCCAACGATCAAGGC
GAGTTACATGATCCCCCATGTTGTGCAAAAAAGCGGTTAGCTCCTTCGGTCCTCCGATCGTTGTCAGAAG
TAAGTTGGCCGCAGTGTTATCACTCATGGTTATGGCAGCACTGCATAATTCTCTTACTGTCATGCCATCC
GTAAGATGCTTTTCTGTGACTGGTGAGTACTCAACCAAGTCATTCTGAGAATAGTGTATGCGGCGACCGA
GTTGCTCTTGCCCGGCGTCAATACGGGATAATACCGCGCCACATAGCAGAACTTTAAAAGTGCTCATCAT
TGGAAAACGTTCTTCGGGGCGAAAACTCTCAAGGATCTTACCGCTGTTGAGATCCAGTTCGATGTAACCC
ACTCGTGCACCCAACTGATCTTCAGCATCTTTTACTTTCACCAGCGTTTCTGGGTGAGCAAAAACAGGAA
GGCAAAATGCCGCAAAAAAGGGAATAAGGGCGACACGGAAATGTTGAATACTCATACTCTTCCTTTTTCA
ATATTATTGAAGCATTTATCAGGGTTATTGTCTCATGAGCGGATACATATTTGAATGTATTTAGAAAAAT
AAACAAATAGGGGTTCCGCGCACATTTCCCCGAAAAGTGCCACCTGGGTCGACATTGATTATTGACTAGT
TATTAATAGTAATCAATTACGGGGTCATTAGTTCATAGCCCATATATGGAGTTCCGCGTTACATAACTTA
CGGTAAATGGCCCGCCTGGCTGACCGCCCAACGACCCCCGCCCATTGACGTCAATAATGACGTATGTTCC
CATAGTAACGCCAATAGGGACTTTCCATTGACGTCAATGGGTGGAGTATTTACGGTAAACTGCCCACTTG
GCAGTACATCAAGTGTATCATATGCCAAGTACGCCCCCTATTGACGTCAATGACGGTAAATGGCCCGCCT
GGCATTATGCCCAGTACATGACCTTATGGGACTTTCCTACTTGGCAGTACATCTACGTATTAGTCATCGC
TATTACCATGGTCGAGGTGAGCCCCACGTTCTGCTTCACTCTCCCCATCTCCCCCCCCTCCCCACCCCCA
ATTTTGTATTTATTTATTTTTTAATTATTTTGTGCAGCGA
